>Addgene plasmid #36414 | EYFP-Abr | addgene partial sequence | sequence record 49646 | EGFP-C 5'-CATGGTCCTGCTGGAGTTCGTG-3'
CCGGACTCAGATCCATGGAGGAGGAAGAGGAGGCGATAGGCTTGCTGGACAAGGTTCTGGAGGACGAAGA
TGTGTTTCTCCTGGAGGAGTGCGAGCTGGGAACCCCGACCAGCCCCGGCTCAGGGTCCCCCTTCCTGGTG
GCTGTGAAGGTGGAAGCAGGGAAAGGCCTGGAGATGAGGAAGCTGGTTCTCTCGGGGTTCTTGGCCAGCG
AAGAGATCTACATTAACCAGCTGGAAGCCCTGTTGCTGCCCATGAAACCCCTGAAGGCCACCGCCACCAC
CTCCCAGCCCGTGCTCACCATCCAGCAGATCGAGACCATCTTCTACAAGATCCAGGACATCTATGAGATC
CACAAGGAGTTCTATGACAACCTGTGCCCCAAGGTGCAACAGTGGGACAGCCAGGTCACCATGGGCCACC
TCTTCCAGAAGCTGGCCAGCCAGCTCGGTGTGTACAAAGCGTTTGTCGATAACTATAAAGTCGCTCTGGA
GACAGCTGAGAAGTGCAGCCAGTCCAACAACCAGTTCCAGAAGATCTCAGAGGAACTCAAAGTGAAAGGT
CCCAAGGACTCCAAGGACAGCCACACGTCTGTCACCATGGAAGCTCTGCTCTACAAGCCCATTGACCGGG
TCACTCGGAGCACCCTAGTCCTACACGACCTGCTGAAGCACACACCTGTGGACCACCCCGACTACCCGCT
GCTGCAGGATGCCCTCCGCATCTCCCAGAACTTCCTGTCCAGCATCAACGAGGACATCGACCCCCGCCGG
ACTGCAGTGACAACGCCCAAGGGGGAGACGCGACAGCTGGTGAAGGACGGCTTCCTGGTGGAAGTGTCAG
AGAGCTCCCGGAAGCTGCGGCACGTCTTCCTCTTT
