[The description below was written by a language model from this plasmid's Addgene catalogue record.]
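Description:
EYFP-Abr is a mammalian expression plasmid built on the Clontech pEYFP-C1 backbone (about 4.7 kb). It carries a roughly 2.6 kb human ABR (active BCR-related) cDNA, giving a total size of about 7.3 kb. It is maintained as a high-copy plasmid in E. coli under kanamycin selection. The neomycin resistance marker allows G418 selection of transfected mammalian cells. The record does not list the promoter or polyadenylation elements explicitly. The pEYFP-C1 series normally drives expression from the CMV immediate-early promoter, and the SV40pA-R sequencing primer is consistent with an SV40 polyadenylation signal downstream of the insert.

The insert encodes ABR isoform B, described by the depositor as the non-neuronal form. It is fused in frame to the C-terminus of enhanced yellow fluorescent protein, so EYFP sits at the N-terminus of the fusion. The construct was assembled by a three-way ligation. A 0.4 kb 5' BamHI–BstEII fragment and a 2.2 kb 3' BstEII–KpnI fragment were joined into vector cut with BglII and KpnI. The BamHI/BglII junction is therefore destroyed, while the KpnI site remains. The coding sequence ends at its natural stop codon, followed by about 110 bp of 3' untranslated region. The depositor notes that the sequence may contain an E24G substitution.

ABR is a Rac GTPase-activating protein homologous to BCR. The associated study examined how the two proteins regulate macrophage functions. This fluorescent fusion suits visualising ABR localisation and expressing it in cultured mammalian cells, either transiently or after stable selection.
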