Addgene plasmid #36414: EYFP-Abr
Depositing lab: John Groffen & Nora Heisterkamp. Depositing organization: Children's Hospital Los Angeles. Publication: Abr and Bcr, two homologous Rac GTPase-activating proteins, control multiple cellular functions of murine macrophages. Cho YJ, Cunnick JM, Yi SJ, Kaartinen V, Groffen J, Heisterkamp N. Mol Cell Biol. 2007 Feb;27(3):899-911. Epub 2006 Nov 20. 10.1128/MCB.00756-06 PubMed 17116687.
Backbone
  Vector backbone: pEYFP-C1
  Backbone manufacturer: Clontech
  Backbone size w/o insert (bp): 4700
  Total vector size (bp): 7300
  Vector type: Mammalian Expression
  Selectable markers: Neomycin (select with G418)
Growth in bacteria
  Bacterial resistance: Kanamycin, 50 μg/mL
  Growth temperature: 37°C
  Growth strain: DH5alpha
  Copy number: High Copy
Gene/Insert
  Gene/Insert name: active BCR-related (alt name: ABR isoform B)
  Species: H. sapiens (human)
  Insert size (bp): 2600
  Entrez Gene: ABR (a.k.a. MDB)
  Tag / fusion protein: EYFP (N terminal on insert)
  Cloning method: Restriction Enzyme; 5′ cloning site BamHI (destroyed during cloning); 3′ cloning site Kpn I (not destroyed)
  Sequencing primers: 5′ EGFP-C; 3′ SV40pA-R
Terms and licenses: Academic/Nonprofit Terms; Industry Terms: Not Available to Industry
Depositor comments: The construct was made in a 3-way ligation with the ABR insert as 5' 0.4 kb BamHI-BstEII + 3' 2.2 kb BstEII-Kpn I fragment ligated into pEYFP1 digested with Bgl II x Kpn I. Non-neuronal ABR- insert starts GA TCC ATG GAG GAG GAA ....Abr. At the 3' end, the construct has the natural TAG and 110 bp of 3' UT region, terminating in what was an Xho I site. Isoform B- may contain E24G. Constructed by Jess Cunnick.
How to cite: EYFP-Abr was a gift from John Groffen & Nora Heisterkamp (Addgene plasmid # 36414 ; http://n2t.net/addgene:36414 ; RRID:Addgene_36414)
